Addgene plasmid #218011: pMBS-853
Purpose: mCerulean fluorescent protein
Depositing lab: Michael Schroda. Depositing organization: Rheinland-Pfälzische Technische Universität Kaiserslautern. Publication: A Modular Cloning Toolkit for the production of recombinant proteins in Leishmania tarentolae. Hieronimus K, Donauer T, Klein J, Hinkel B, Spanle JV, Probst A, Niemeyer J, Kibrom S, Kiefer AM, Schneider L, Husemann B, Bischoff E, Mohring S, Bayer N, Klein D, Engels A, Ziehmer BG, Stiebeta J, Moroka P, Schroda M, Deponte M. Microb Cell. 2024 Apr 30;11:128-142. doi: 10.15698/mic2024.04.821. eCollection 2024. PubMed 38799406.
Backbone
  Vector backbone: pAGM1299
  Backbone manufacturer: Sylvestre Marillonnet (Addgene plasmid #47988)
  Backbone size w/o insert (bp): 2845
  Total vector size (bp): 2967
  Vector type: Synthetic Biology
Growth in bacteria
  Bacterial resistance: Spectinomycin, 50 μg/mL
  Growth temperature: 37°C
  Growth strain: DH5alpha
  Copy number: High Copy
Gene/Insert
  Gene/Insert name: mCerulean
  Species: Synthetic
  Insert size (bp): 724
  Cloning method: Golden Gate
  Sequencing primers: 5′ CAATACGCAAACCGCCTCTCC; 3′ AATAGGCGTATCACGAGGC
Terms and licenses: Academic/Nonprofit Terms; Industry Terms: Not Available to Industry
Depositor comments: Level 0 MoClo Part Position B4, insert can be released via BsaI digest
How to cite: pMBS-853 was a gift from Michael Schroda (Addgene plasmid # 218011 ; http://n2t.net/addgene:218011 ; RRID:Addgene_218011)
