[The description below was written by a language model from this plasmid's Addgene catalogue record and pLannotate feature annotations shown in this document.]
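Description:
pMBS-853 is a Level 0 Modular Cloning (MoClo) part plasmid built on the pAGM1299 acceptor backbone and classed as a synthetic biology vector. It belongs to a Golden Gate toolkit developed for producing recombinant proteins in the protozoan Leishmania tarentolae. The plasmid itself is a small (about 3 kb) E. coli storage and donor vector: it replicates from a high-copy ColE1/pUC-type origin and is selected with spectinomycin through the aadA aminoglycoside adenylyltransferase gene, which sits downstream of an AmpR (bla) promoter annotation. The short integrase, gentamicin acetyltransferase and lacI fragments flagged in the feature table are non-functional remnants, probably carried over from the source of the resistance cassette and from the backbone's original cloning region.

The payload is a synthetic coding sequence of roughly 720 bp for the cyan fluorescent protein mCerulean; automated annotation matches it to mCerulean3, a monomeric, constitutively fluorescent Aequorea victoria derivative with low acid sensitivity. The part occupies MoClo position B4 and can be released by BsaI digestion, leaving position-specific overhangs that direct its ordered ligation with neighbouring Level 0 parts into a Level 1 transcription unit. No promoter, untranslated regions or terminator for expression in Leishmania are present in the plasmid, so the fluorescent protein is not meant to be expressed from this construct directly. Those elements are supplied by other toolkit modules during assembly. Its use is as a standardised building block for adding a cyan fluorescent reporter or fusion partner to expression constructs. The record does not say exactly which functional role the B4 position plays within the assembled unit.
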