Features (pLannotate 1.2.2; 7 found; start..end, strand, type, name):
    110..214     +  promoter       AmpR promoter: bla
    205..285     -  CDS            int (fragment): INT2_ECOLX - Protein inferred from homology: Swiss-Prot protein existence level 3. Putative integrase believed to be involved in the insertion of antibiotic resistance genes into plasmids and transposons. From Escherichia coli.
    373..429     +  CDS            GmR (fragment): gentamycin acetyltransferase; aacC1; confers resistance to gentamycin
    436..1224    +  CDS            aadA: S3AD_ECOLX - Experimental evidence at protein level: Swiss-Prot protein existence level 1. Mediates bacterial resistance to the antibiotics streptomycin and spectinomycin. From Escherichia coli.
   1398..1986    +  rep_origin     ori: high-copy-number ColE1/pMB1/pBR322/pUC origin of replication
   2169..2218    +  CDS            lacI (fragment): lac repressor; lacI; The lac repressor binds to the lac operator to inhibit transcription in E. coli. This inhibition can be relieved by adding lactose or isopropyl-β-D-thiogalactopyranoside (IPTG).
   2238..2951    +  CDS            mCerulean3: mCerulean3 is a basic (constitutively fluorescent) cyan fluorescent protein published in 2011, derived from Aequorea victoria. It is reported to be a somewhat slowly-maturing monomer with very low acid sensitivity.
>Addgene plasmid #218011 | pMBS-853 | addgene full sequence | sequence record 434521 | Addgene NGS Result
GTGGCTCTTCAGTGGACGAAAGGGCCTCGTGATACGCCTATTTTTATAGGTTAATGTCATGATAATAATG
GTTTCTTAGACGTCAGGTGGCACTTTTCGGGGAAATGTGCGCGGAACCCCTATTTGTTTATTTTTCTAAA
TACATTCAAATATGTATCCGCTCATGAGACAATAACCCTGATAAATGCTTCAATAATATTGAAAAAGGAA
GAGTATGCGCTCACGCAACTGGTCCAGAACCTTGACCGAACGCAGCGGTGGTAACGGCGCAGTGGCGGTT
TTCATGGCTTGTTATGACTGTTTTTTTTTGGGGTACAGTCTATGCCTCGGGCATCCAAGCAGCAAGCGCG
TTACGCCGTGGGTCGATGTTTGATGTTATGGAGCAGCAACGATGTTACGCAGCAGGGCAGTCGCCCTAAA
ACAAAGTTAAACATCATGAGGGAAGCGGTGATCGCCGAAGTATCGACTCAACTATCAGAGGTAGTTGGCG
TCATCGAGCGCCATCTCGAACCGACGTTGCTGGCCGTACATTTGTACGGCTCCGCAGTGGATGGCGGCCT
GAAGCCACACAGCGATATTGATTTGCTGGTTACGGTGACCGTAAGGCTTGATGAAACAACGCGGCGAGCT
TTGATCAACGACCTTTTGGAAACTTCGGCTTCCCCTGGAGAGAGCGAGATTCTCCGCGCTGTAGAAGTCA
CCATTGTTGTGCACGACGACATCATTCCGTGGCGTTATCCAGCTAAGCGCGAACTGCAATTTGGAGAATG
GCAGCGCAATGACATTCTTGCAGGTATCTTCGAGCCAGCCACGATCGACATTGATCTGGCTATCTTGCTG
ACAAAAGCAAGAGAACATAGCGTTGCCTTGGTAGGTCCAGCGGCGGAGGAACTCTTTGATCCGGTTCCTG
AACAGGATCTATTTGAGGCGCTAAATGAAACCTTAACGCTATGGAACTCGCCGCCCGACTGGGCTGGCGA
TGAGCGAAATGTAGTGCTTACGTTGTCCCGCATTTGGTACAGCGCAGTAACCGGCAAAATCGCGCCGAAG
GATGTCGCTGCCGACTGGGCAATGGAGCGCCTGCCGGCCCAGTATCAGCCCGTCATACTTGAAGCTAGAC
AGGCTTATCTTGGACAAGAAGAAGATCGCTTGGCCTCGCGCGCAGATCAGTTGGAAGAATTTGTCCATTA
CGTAAAAGGCGAGATCACCAAGGTAGTCGGCAAATAACTGTCAGACCAAGTTTACTCATATATACTTTAG
ATTGATTTAAAACTTCATTTTTAATTTAAAAGGATCTAGGTGAAGATCCTTTTTGATAATCTCATGACCA
AAATCCCTTAACGTGAGTTTTCGTTCCACTGAGCGTCAGACCCCGTAGAAAAGATCAAAGGATCTTCTTG
AGATCCTTTTTTTCTGCGCGTAATCTGCTGCTTGCAAACAAAAAAACCACCGCTACCAGCGGTGGTTTGT
TTGCCGGATCAAGAGCTACCAACTCTTTTTCCGAAGGTAACTGGCTTCAGCAGAGCGCAGATACCAAATA
CTGTTCTTCTAGTGTAGCCGTAGTTAGGCCACCACTTCAAGAACTCTGTAGCACCGCCTACATACCTCGC
TCTGCTAATCCTGTTACCAGTGGCTGCTGCCAGTGGCGATAAGTCGTGTCTTACCGGGTTGGACTCAAGA
CGATAGTTACCGGATAAGGCGCAGCGGTCGGGCTGAACGGGGGGTTCGTGCACACAGCCCAGCTTGGAGC
GAACGACCTACACCGAACTGAGATACCTACAGCGTGAGCTATGAGAAAGCGCCACGCTTCCCGAAGGGAG
AAAGGCGGACAGGTATCCGGTAAGCGGCAGGGTCGGAACAGGAGAGCGCACGAGGGAGCTTCCAGGGGGA
AACGCCTGGTATCTTTATAGTCCTGTCGGGTTTCGCCACCTCTGACTTGAGCGTCGATTTTTGTGATGCT
CGTCAGGGGGGCGGAGCCTATGGAAAAACGCCAGCAACGCGGCCTTTTTACGGTTCCTGGCCTTTTGCTG
GCCTTTTGCTCACATGTTCTTTCCTGCGTTATCCCCTGATTCTGTGGATAACCGTATTACCGCCTTTGAG
TGAGCTGATACCGCTCGCCGCAGCCGAACGACCGAGCGCAGCGAGTCAGTGAGCGAGGAAGCGGAAGAGC
GCCCAATACGCAAACCGCCTCTCCCCGCGCGTTGGCCGATTCATTAATCACTCTGTGGTCTCAAGGTGTG
AGCAAGGGCGAGGAGCTGTTCACCGGCGTGGTGCCCATCCTGGTGGAGCTGGACGGCGACGTGAACGGCC
ACAAGTTCAGCGTGAGCGGCGAGGGCGAGGGCGACGCCACCTACGGCAAGCTGACCCTGAAGTTCATCTG
CACCACCGGCAAGCTGCCCGTGCCCTGGCCCACCCTGGTGACCACCCTGAGCTGGGGCGTGCAGTGCTTC
GCCCGCTACCCCGACCACATGAAGCAGCACGACTTCTTCAAGAGCGCCATGCCCGAGGGCTACGTGCAGG
AGCGCACCATCTTCTTCAAGGACGACGGTAACTACAAGACCCGCGCCGAGGTGAAGTTCGAGGGCGACAC
CCTGGTGAACCGCATCGAGCTGAAGGGCATCGACTTCAAGGAGGACGGCAACATCCTGGGCCACAAGCTG
GAGTACAACGCCATCCACGGCAACGTGTACATCACCGCCGACAAGCAGAAGAACGGCATCAAGGCCAACT
TCGGCCTGAACTGCAACATCGAGGACGGCAGCGTGCAGCTGGCCGACCACTACCAGCAGAACACCCCCAT
CGGCGACGGCCCCGTGCTGCTGCCCGACAACCACTACCTGAGCACCCAGAGCAAGCTGAGCAAGGACCCC
AACGAGAAGCGCGACCACATGGTGCTGCTGGAGTTCGTGACCGCCGCCGGCATCACCCTGGGCATGGACG
AGCTGTACAAGGGTTCGTGAGACCACGAA
